>Addgene plasmid #174792 | pET28_6xHis-PARP1-C125G | addgene full sequence | sequence record 343403 | Addgene NGS Result
TAATACGACTCACTATAGGGGAATTGTGAGCGGATAACAATTCCCCTCTAGAAATAATTTTGTTTAACTT
TAAGAAGGAGATATACCATGGGCAGCAGCCATCATCATCATCATCACAGCAGCGGCCTGGTGCCGCGCGG
CAGCCATATGGCGGAGTCTTCTGATAAGCTGTATCGAGTCGAGTACGCCAAGAGCGGGCGCGCCTCTTGC
AAGAAATGCAGCGAGAGCATCCCCAAGGACTCGCTCCGGATGGCCATCATGGTGCAGTCGCCCATGTTTG
ATGGAAAAGTCCCACACTGGTACCACTTCTCCTGCTTCTGGAAGGTGGGCCACTCCATCCGGCACCCTGA
CGTTGAGGTGGATGGGTTCTCTGAGCTTCGGTGGGATGACCAGCAGAAAGTCAAGAAGACAGCGGAAGCT
GGAGGAGTGACAGGCAAAGGCCAGGATGGAATTGGTAGCAAGGCAGAGAAGACTCTGGGTGACTTTGCAG
CAGAGTATGCCAAGTCCAACAGAAGTACGGGCAAGGGGTGTATGGAGAAGATAGAAAAGGGCCAGGTGCG
CCTGTCCAAGAAGATGGTGGACCCGGAGAAGCCACAGCTAGGCATGATTGACCGCTGGTACCATCCAGGC
TGCTTTGTCAAGAACAGGGAGGAGCTGGGTTTCCGGCCCGAGTACAGTGCGAGTCAGCTCAAGGGCTTCA
GCCTCCTTGCTACAGAGGATAAGGAAGCCCTGAAGAAGCAGCTCCCAGGAGTCAAGAGTGAAGGAAAGAG
AAAAGGCGATGAGGTGGATGGAGTGGATGAAGTGGCGAAGAAGAAATCTAAAAAAGAAAAAGACAAGGAT
AGTAAGCTTGAAAAAGCCCTAAAGGCTCAGAACGACCTGATCTGGAACATCAAGGACGAGCTAAAGAAAG
TGTGTTCAACTAATGACCTGAAGGAGCTACTCATCTTCAACAAGCAGCAAGTGCCTTCTGGGGAGTCGGC
GATCTTGGACCGAGTAGCTGATGGCATGGTGTTCGGTGCCCTCCTTCCCTGCGAGGAATGCTCGGGTCAG
CTGGTCTTCAAGAGCGATGCCTATTACTGCACTGGGGACGTCACTGCCTGGACCAAGTGTATGGTCAAGA
CACAGACACCCAACCGGAAGGAGTGGGTAACCCCAAAGGAATTCCGAGAAATCTCTTACCTCAAGAAATT
GAAGGTTAAAAAGCAGGACCGTATATTCCCCCCAGAAACCAGCGCCTCCGTGGCGGCCACGCCTCCGCCC
TCCACAGCCTCGGCTCCTGCTGCTGTGAACTCCTCTGCTTCAGCAGATAAGCCATTATCCAACATGAAGA
TCCTGACTCTCGGGAAGCTGTCCCGGAACAAGGATGAAGTGAAGGCCATGATTGAGAAACTCGGGGGGAA
GTTGACGGGGACGGCCAACAAGGCTTCCCTGTGCATCAGCACCAAAAAGGAGGTGGAAAAGATGAATAAG
AAGATGGAGGAAGTAAAGGAAGCCAACATCCGAGTTGTGTCTGAGGACTTCCTCCAGGACGTCTCCGCCT
CCACCAAGAGCCTTCAGGAGTTGTTCTTAGCGCACATCTTGTCCCCTTGGGGGGCAGAGGTGAAGGCAGA
GCCTGTTGAAGTTGTGGCCCCAAGAGGGAAGTCAGGGGCTGCGCTCTCCAAAAAAAGCAAGGGCCAGGTC
AAGGAGGAAGGTATCAACAAATCTGAAAAGAGAATGAAATTAACTCTTAAAGGAGGAGCAGCTGTGGATC
CTGATTCTGGACTGGAACACTCTGCGCATGTCCTGGAGAAAGGTGGGAAGGTCTTCAGTGCCACCCTTGG
CCTGGTGGACATCGTTAAAGGAACCAACTCCTACTACAAGCTCCAGCTTCTGGAGGACGACAAGGAAAAC
AGGTATTGGATATTCAGGTCCTGGGGCCGTGTGGGTACGGTGATCGGTAGCAACAAACTGGAACAGATGC
CGTCCAAGGAGGATGCCATTGAGCACTTCATGAAATTATATGAAGAAAAAACCGGGAACGCTTGGCACTC
CAAAAATTTCACGAAGTATCCCAAAAAGTTCTACCCCCTGGAGATTGACTATGGCCAGGATGAAGAGGCA
GTGAAGAAGCTGACAGTAAATCCTGGCACCAAGTCCAAGCTCCCCAAGCCAGTTCAGGACCTCATCAAGA
TGATCTTTGATGTGGAAAGTATGAAGAAAGCCATGGTGGAGTATGAGATCGACCTTCAGAAGATGCCCTT
GGGGAAGCTGAGCAAAAGGCAGATCCAGGCCGCATACTCCATCCTCAGTGAGGTCCAGCAGGCGGTGTCT
CAGGGCAGCAGCGACTCTCAGATCCTGGATCTCTCAAATCGCTTTTACACCCTGATCCCCCACGACTTTG
GGATGAAGAAGCCTCCGCTCCTGAACAATGCAGACAGTGTGCAGGCCAAGGCGGAAATGCTTGACAACCT
GCTGGACATCGAGGTGGCCTACAGTCTGCTCAGGGGAGGGTCTGATGATAGCAGCAAGGATCCCATCGAT
GTCAACTATGAGAAGCTCAAAACTGACATTAAGGTGGTTGACAGAGATTCTGAAGAAGCCGAGATCATCA
GGAAGTATGTTAAGAACACTCATGCAACCACACACAATGCGTATGACTTGGAAGTCATCGATATCTTTAA
GATAGAGCGTGAAGGCGAATGCCAGCGTTACAAGCCCTTTAAGCAGCTTCATAACCGAAGATTGCTGTGG
CACGGGTCCAGGACCACCAACTTTGCTGGGATCCTGTCCCAGGGTCTTCGGATAGCCCCGCCTGAAGCGC
CCGTGACAGGCTACATGTTTGGTAAAGGGATCTATTTCGCTGACATGGTCTCCAAGAGTGCCAACTACTG
CCATACGTCTCAGGGAGACCCAATAGGCTTAATCCTGTTGGGAGAAGTTGCCCTTGGAAACATGTATGAA
CTGAAGCACGCTTCACATATCAGCAAGTTACCCAAGGGCAAGCACAGTGTCAAAGGTTTGGGCAAAACTA
CCCCTGATCCTTCAGCTAACATTAGTCTGGATGGTGTAGACGTTCCTCTTGGGACCGGGATTTCATCTGG
TGTGAATGACACCTCTCTACTATATAACGAGTACATTGTCTATGATATTGCTCAGGTAAATCTGAAGTAT
CTGCTGAAACTGAAATTCAATTTTAAGACCTCCCTGTGGTAACTCGAGCACCACCACCACCACCACTGAG
ATCCGGCTGCTAACAAAGCCCGAAAGGAAGCTGAGTTGGCTGCTGCCACCGCTGAGCAATAACTAGCATA
ACCCCTTGGGGCCTCTAAACGGGTCTTGAGGGGTTTTTTGCTGAAAGGAGGAACTATATCCGGATTGGCG
AATGGG
[124 nt withheld, positions 3367-3490]
C
[91 nt withheld, positions 3492-3582]
A
[49 nt withheld, positions 3584-3632]
CCTTTGACGTTGGAGTCCACGTTCTTT
[37 nt withheld, positions 3660-3696]
ACCCTATCTCGGTCTATTCTTTTGATTTATAAGGGATTTTGCCGATTTCGGCCTATTGGTTAAAAAATGA
GCTGATTTAACAAAAATTTAACGCGAATTTTAACAAAATATTAACGCTTACAATTTAGGTGGCACTTTTC
GGGGAAATGTGCGCGGAACCCCTATTTGTTTATTTTTCTAAATACATTCAAATATGTATCCGCTCATGAA
TTAATTCTTAGAAAAACTCATCGAGCATCAAATGAAACTGCAATTTATTCATATCAGGATTATCAATACC
ATATTTTTGAAAAAGCCGTTTCTGTAATGAAGGAGAAAACTCACCGAGGCAGTTCCATAGGATGGCAAGA
TCCTGGTATCGGTCTGCGATTCCGACTCGTCCAACATCAATACAACCTATTAATTTCCCCTCGTCAAAAA
TAAGGTTATCAAGTGAGAAATCACCATGAGTGACGACTGAATCCGGTGAGAATGGCAAAAGTTTATGCAT
TTCTTTCCAGACTTGTTCAACAGGCCAGCCATTACGCTCGTCATCAAAATCACTCGCATCAACCAAACCG
TTATTCATTCGTGATTGCGCCTGAGCGAGACGAAATACGCGATCGCTGTTAAAAGGACAATTACAAACAG
GAATCGAATGCAACCGGCGCAGGAACACTGCCAGCGCATCAACAATATTTTCACCTGAATCAGGATATTC
TTCTAATACCTGGAATGCTGTTTTCCCGGGGATCGCAGTGGTGAGTAACCATGCATCATCAGGAGTACGG
ATAAAATGCTTGATGGTCGGAAGAGGCATAAATTCCGTCAGCCAGTTTAGTCTGACCATCTCATCTGTAA
CATCATTGGCAACGCTACCTTTGCCATGTTTCAGAAACAACTCTGGCGCATCGGGCTTCCCATACAATCG
ATAGATTGTCGCACCTGATTGCCCGACATTATCGCGAGCCCATTTATACCCATATAAATCAGCATCCATG
TTGGAATTTAATCGCGGCCTAGAGCAAGACGTTTCCCGTTGAATATGGCTCATAACACCCCTTGTATTAC
TGTTTATGTAAGCAGACAGTTTTATTGTTCATGACCAAAATCCCTTAACGTGAGTTTTCGTTCCACTGAG
CGTCAGACCCCGTAGAAAAGATCAAAGGATCTTCTTGAGATCCTTTTTTTCTGCGCGTAATCTGCTGCTT
GCAAACAAAAAAACCACCGCTACCAGCGGTGGTTTGTTTGCCGGATCAAGAGCTACCAACTCTTTTTCCG
AAGGTAACTGGCTTCAGCAGAGCGCAGATACCAAATACTGTCCTTCTAGTGTAGCCGTAGTTAGGCCACC
ACTTCAAGAACTCTGTAGCACCGCCTACATACCTCGCTCTGCTAATCCTGTTACCAGTGGCTGCTGCCAG
TGGCGATAAGTCGTGTCTTACCGGGTTGGACTCAAGACGATAGTTACCGGATAAGGCGCAGCGGTCGGGC
TGAACGGGGGGTTCGTGCACACAGCCCAGCTTGGAGCGAACGACCTACACCGAACTGAGATACCTACAGC
GTGAGCTATGAGAAAGCGCCACGCTTCCCGAAGGGAGAAAGGCGGACAGGTATCCGGTAAGCGGCAGGGT
CGGAACAGGAGAGCGCACGAGGGAGCTTCCAGGGGGAAACGCCTGGTATCTTTATAGTCCTGTCGGGTTT
CGCCACCTCTGACTTGAGCGTCGATTTTTGTGATGCTCGTCAGGGGGGCGGAGCCTATGGAAAAACGCCA
GCAACGCGGCCTTTTTACGGTTCCTGGCCTTTTGCTGGCCTTTTGCTCACATGTTCTTTCCTGCGTTATC
CCCTGATTCTGTGGATAACCGTATTACCGCCTTTGAGTGAGCTGATACCGCTCGCCGCAGCCGAACGACC
GAGCGCAGCGAGTCAGTGAGCGAGGAAGCGGAAGAGCGCCTGATGCGGTATTTTCTCCTTACGCATCTGT
GCGGTATTTCACACCGCAATGGTGCACTCTCAGTACAATCTGCTCTGATGCCGCATAGTTAAGCCAGTAT
ACACTCCGCTATCGCTACGTGACTGGGTCATGGCTGCGCCCCGACACCCGCCAACACCCGCTGACGCGCC
CTGACGGGCTTGTCTGCTCCCGGCATCCGCTTACAGACAAGCTGTGACCGTCTCCGGGAGCTGCATGTGT
CAGAGGTTTTCACCGTCATCACCGAAACGCGCGAGGCAGCTGCGGTAAAGCTCATCAGCGTGGTCGTGAA
GCGATTCACAGATGTCTGCCTGTTCATCCGCGTCCAGCTCGTTGAGTTTCTCCAGAAGCGTTAATGTCTG
GCTTCTGATAAAGCGGGCCATGTTAAGGGCGGTTTTTTCCTGTTTGGTCACTGATGCCTCCGTGTAAGGG
GGATTTCTGTTCATGGGGGTAATGATACCGATGAAACGAGAGAGGATGCTCACGATACGGGTTACTGATG
ATGAACATGCCCGGTTACTGGAACGTTGTGAGGGTAAACAACTGGCGGTATGGATGCGGCGGGACCAGAG
AAAAATCACTCAGGGTCAATGCCAGCGCTTCGTTAATACAGATGTAGGTGTTCCACAGGGTAGCCAGCAG
CATCCTGCGATGCAGATCCGGAACATAATGGTGCAGGGCGCTGACTTCCGCGTTTCCAGACTTTACGAAA
CACGGAAACCGAAGACCATTCATGTTGTTGCTCAGGTCGCAGACGTTTTGCAGCAGCAGTCGCTTCACGT
TCGCTCGCGTATCGGTGATTCATTCTGCTAACCAGTAAGGCAACCCCGCCAGCCTAGCCGGGTCCTCAAC
GACAGGAGCACGATCATGCGCACCCGTGGGGCCGCCATGCCGGCGATAATGGCCTGCTTCTCGCCGAAAC
GTTTGGTGGCGGGACCAGTGACGAAGGCTTGAGCGAGGGCGTGCAAGATTCCGAATACCGCAAGCGACAG
GCCGATCATCGTCGCGCTCCAGCGAAAGCGGTCCTCGCCGAAAATGACCCAGAGCGCTGCCGGCACCTGT
CCTACGAGTTGCATGATAAAGAAGACAGTCATAAGTGCGGCGACGATAGTCATGCCCCGCGCCCACCGGA
AGGAGCTGACTGGGTTGAAGGCTCTCAAGGGCATCGGTCGAGATCCCGGTGCCTAATGAGTGAGCTAACT
TACATTAATTGCGTTGCGCTCACTGCCCGCTTTCCAGTCGGGAAACCTGTCGTGCCAGCTGCATTAATGA
ATCGGCCAACGCGCGGGGAGAGGCGGTTTGCGTATTGGGCGCCAGGGTGGTTTTTCTTTTCACCAGTGAG
ACGGGCAACAGCTGATTGCCCTTCACCGCCTGGCCCTGAGAGAGTTGCAGCAAGCGGTCCACGCTGGTTT
GCCCCAGCAGGCGAAAATCCTGTTTGATGGTGGTTAACGGCGGGATATAACATGAGCTGTCTTCGGTATC
GTCGTATCCCACTACCGAGATATCCGCACCAACGCGCAGCCCGGACTCGGTAATGGCGCGCATTGCGCCC
AGCGCCATCTGATCGTTGGCAACCAGCATCGCAGTGGGAACGATGCCCTCATTCAGCATTTGCATGGTTT
GTTGAAAACCGGACATGGCACTCCAGTCGCCTTCCCGTTCCGCTATCGGCTGAATTTGATTGCGAGTGAG
ATATTTATGCCAGCCAGCCAGACGCAGACGCGCCGAGACAGAACTTAATGGGCCCGCTAACAGCGCGATT
TGCTGGTGACCCAATGCGACCAGATGCTCCACGCCCAGTCGCGTACCGTCTTCATGGGAGAAAATAATAC
TGTTGATGGGTGTCTGGTCAGAGACATCAAGAAATAACGCCGGAACATTAGTGCAGGCAGCTTCCACAGC
AATGGCATCCTGGTCATCCAGCGGATAGTTAATGATCAGCCCACTGACGCGTTGCGCGAGAAGATTGTGC
ACCGCCGCTTTACAGGCTTCGACGCCGCTTCGTTCTACCATCGACACCACCACGCTGGCACCCAGTTGAT
CGGCGCGAGATTTAATCGCCGCGACAATTTGCGACGGCGCGTGCAGGGCCAGACTGGAGGTGGCAACGCC
AATCAGCAACGACTGTTTGCCCGCCAGTTGTTGTGCCACGCGGTTGGGAATGTAATTCAGCTCCGCCATC
GCCGCTTCCACTTTTTCCCGCGTTTTCGCAGAAACGTGGCTGGCCTGGTTCACCACGCGGGAAACGGTCT
GATAAGAGACACCGGCATACTCTGCGACATCGTATAACGTTACTGGTTTCACATTCACCACCCTGAATTG
ACTCTCTTCCGGGCGCTATCATGCCATACCGCGAAAGGTTTTGCGCCATTCGATGGTGTCCGGGATCTCG
ACGCTCTCCCTTATGCGACTCCTGCATTAGGAAGCAGCCCAGTAGTAGGTTGAGGCCGTTGAGCACCGCC
GCCGCAAGGAATGGTGCATGCAAGGAGATGGCGCCCAACAGTCCCCCGGCCACGGGGCCTGCCACCATAC
CCACGCCGAAACAAGCGCTCATGAGCCCGAAGTGGCGAGCCCGATCTTCCCCATCGGTGATGTCGGCGAT
ATAGGCGCCAGCAACCGCACCTGTGGCGCCGGTGATGCCGGCCACGATGCGTCCGGCGTAGAGGATCGAG
ATCTCGATCCCGCGAAAT
Features (pLannotate 1.2.2; 21 found; start..end, strand, type, name):
      1..19      +  promoter       T7 promoter: promoter for bacteriophage T7 RNA polymerase
     20..44      +  protein_bind   lac operator: The lac repressor binds to the lac operator to inhibit transcription in E. coli. This inhibition can be relieved by adding lactose or isopropyl-β-D-thiogalactopyranoside (IPTG). lac repressor encoded by lacI
     59..81      +  RBS            RBS: efficient ribosome binding site from bacteriophage T7 gene 10 (Olins and Rangwala, 1989)
    100..116     +  CDS            capTEV™ (fragment): composite tag for in vivo biotinylation, TEV protease cleavage, and 6xHis tagging
    127..144     +  CDS            thrombin site: thrombin recognition and cleavage site
    148..3189    +  CDS            PARP1: PARP1_HUMAN - Also known as ADPRT From Homo sapiens (Human).
   3199..3216    +  CDS            9xHis (fragment): 9xHis affinity tag
   3226..3275    +  CDS            SET1 (fragment): solubility-enhancement tag derived from T7 phage gene 10B
   3283..3330    +  terminator     T7 terminator: transcription terminator for bacteriophage T7 RNA polymerase
   3367..3795    +  rep_origin     f1 ori (sequence partly withheld): f1 bacteriophage origin of replication; arrow indicates direction of (+) strand synthesis
   3848..3905    +  promoter       AmpR promoter (fragment): bla
   3914..4729    -  CDS            KanR: aminoglycoside phosphotransferase; aph(3')-Ia; confers resistance to kanamycin in bacteria or G418 (Geneticin®) in eukaryotes
   4851..5439    +  rep_origin     ori: high-copy-number ColE1/pMB1/pBR322/pUC origin of replication
   5625..5764    -  misc_feature   bom: basis of mobility region from pBR322
   5866..6057    -  CDS            rop: Rop protein, which maintains plasmids at low copy number; rop
   6074..6454    +  CDS            YPB1_ECOLX: Protein predicted: Swiss-Prot protein existence level 4. From Escherichia coli.
   6526..6817    -  CDS            TcR (fragment): tetracycline efflux protein; tet; confers resistance to tetracycline
   6832..6853    -  protein_bind   CAP binding site: CAP binding activates transcription in the presence of cAMP. E. coli catabolite activator protein
   6866..7948    -  CDS            lacI: lac repressor; lacI; The lac repressor binds to the lac operator to inhibit transcription in E. coli. This inhibition can be relieved by adding lactose or isopropyl-β-D-thiogalactopyranoside (IPTG).
   7949..8026    -  promoter       lacI promoter: lacI
   8034..8313    -  CDS            TcR (fragment): tetracycline efflux protein; tet; confers resistance to tetracycline
