[The description below was written by a language model from this plasmid's Addgene catalogue record and pLannotate feature annotations shown in this document.]
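Description:
pET28_6xHis-PARP1-C125G is a bacterial expression plasmid built on the pET28 backbone for producing a mutant form of human PARP1 (poly(ADP-ribose) polymerase 1) in E. coli. It is selected with kanamycin through an aph(3')-Ia aminoglycoside phosphotransferase gene. Replication relies on a ColE1/pBR322-type origin accompanied by the bom region and the rop gene, consistent with the low copy number recorded for it. An f1 phage origin is also present. The short tetracycline-resistance fragments and AmpR promoter fragment in the annotation are backbone remnants rather than functional markers.

The expression cassette follows the standard pET design. A T7 promoter is followed by a lac operator and the T7 gene 10 ribosome binding site, and transcription ends at the T7 terminator. The plasmid-borne lacI gene supplies repressor, so expression stays low until IPTG is added in a host that provides T7 RNA polymerase. The open reading frame begins with a backbone-encoded N-terminal 6xHis tag (annotated as a fragment of a composite tag) and a thrombin cleavage site that allows tag removal. This is followed by the PARP1 coding sequence, residues 1–1014, inserted by Gibson cloning. A second short His-tag sequence is annotated downstream of the insert. The record lists only the N-terminal tag, so whether this downstream sequence is translated cannot be determined from the record.

The insert carries two substitutions, C125G and V762A. According to the depositor, C125G reduces affinity for single-strand DNA breaks and yields a less active enzyme. The construct is intended for purifying recombinant mutant PARP1, and the associated work concerns PARP1's roles in ALC1-dependent nucleosome remodeling.
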