Addgene plasmid #174792: pET28_6xHis-PARP1-C125G
Purpose: Bacterial expression of a less active PARP1 mutant (C125G reduces affinity for single-strand DNA break)
Depositing lab: Joan Conaway. Depositing organization: Stowers Institute for Medical Research. Publication: Multiple roles for PARP1 in ALC1-dependent nucleosome remodeling. Ooi SK, Sato S, Tomomori-Sato C, Zhang Y, Wen Z, Banks CAS, Washburn MP, Unruh JR, Florens L, Conaway RC, Conaway JW. Proc Natl Acad Sci U S A. 2021 Sep 7;118(36). pii: 2107277118. doi: 10.1073/pnas.2107277118. PubMed 34465625.
Backbone
  Vector backbone: pET28
  Vector type: Bacterial Expression
Growth in bacteria
  Bacterial resistance: Kanamycin, 50 μg/mL
  Growth temperature: 37°C
  Growth strain: DH5alpha
  Copy number: Low Copy
Gene/Insert
  Gene/Insert name: PARP1-C125G
  Species: H. sapiens (human)
  Mutation: C125G, V762A
  Entrez Gene: PARP1 (a.k.a. ADPRT, ADPRT 1, ADPRT1, ARTD1, PARP, PARP-1, PARS, PPOL, Poly-PARP, pADPRT-1)
  Tag / fusion protein: 6xHis (N terminal on backbone)
  Cloning method: Gibson Cloning
Terms and licenses: Academic/Nonprofit Terms; Industry Terms: Not Available to Industry
Depositor comments: Protein residues 1-1014 (C125G, V762A) (see PMID: 2109322 for detail about the mutation)
How to cite: pET28_6xHis-PARP1-C125G was a gift from Joan Conaway (Addgene plasmid # 174792 ; http://n2t.net/addgene:174792 ; RRID:Addgene_174792)
